Addgene plasmid #79239: pAB082g
Purpose: Directed Evolution of Protein-Protein Interactions
Depositing lab: David Liu. Depositing organization: Harvard University. Publication: Continuous evolution of Bacillus thuringiensis toxins overcomes insect resistance. Badran AH, Guzov VM, Huai Q, Kemp MM, Vishwanath P, Kain W, Nance AM, Evdokimov A, Moshiri F, Turner KH, Wang P, Malvar T, Liu DR. Nature. 2016 May 5;533(7601):58-63. doi: 10.1038/nature17938. Epub 2016 Apr 27. PubMed 27120167.
Backbone
  Vector backbone: ColEI
  Backbone manufacturer: David Liu Lab
  Backbone size w/o insert (bp): 2992
  Vector type: Bacterial Expression
Growth in bacteria
  Bacterial resistance: Spectinomycin, 50 μg/mL
  Growth temperature: 37°C
  Growth strain: NEB Turbo
  Copy number: High Copy
Gene/Insert
  Gene/Insert name: Ppro1 rpoZ-Cry1Ac-d23B
  Species: Synthetic
  Promoter: Ppro1
  Cloning method: Ligation Independent Cloning
  Sequencing primers: 5′ n/a; 3′ n/a
Terms and licenses: Academic/Nonprofit Terms; Industry Terms: Not Available to Industry
How to cite: pAB082g was a gift from David Liu (Addgene plasmid # 79239 ; http://n2t.net/addgene:79239 ; RRID:Addgene_79239)
