[The description below was written by a language model from this plasmid's Addgene catalogue record and pLannotate feature annotations shown in this document.]
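Description:
pAB082g is a 5,075 nt bacterial expression plasmid built on a ColE1-type backbone and used in work on the directed evolution of protein-protein interactions, specifically the continuous evolution of Bacillus thuringiensis toxins to overcome insect resistance. It replicates in E. coli from a ColE1/pMB1-family origin and is listed as high copy. The annotation also detects a rop gene, the pBR322 bom (basis of mobility) region and a short mbeC fragment, all remnants of the parental ColE1 plasmid. Selection is by spectinomycin, through an aadA (SmR) aminoglycoside adenylyltransferase gene that appears to be driven by a fragment of the bla (AmpR) promoter. A lacI repressor gene under a lacIq promoter fragment is also carried, which suggests lac-type regulation somewhere in the system, but the record does not identify its target.

The payload is a synthetic fusion named rpoZ-Cry1Ac-d23B, expressed from the Ppro1 promoter, which the catalogue lists but the feature table does not annotate. An rrnB T1 terminator upstream insulates the cassette from read-through transcription. The reading frame starts with E. coli rpoZ, the omega subunit of RNA polymerase. This is followed by a sequence annotated as a partial Myc epitope and then a fragment of about 1.1 kb of cry1Ac, the lepidopteran-active Bt toxin. The "d23B" suffix probably marks a particular toxin truncation or domain subset, but the record does not define it.

Fusing a protein to rpoZ is the standard "prey" arrangement in a bacterial two-hybrid system: if the fused protein binds a DNA-tethered partner, RNA polymerase is recruited to a reporter promoter. This plasmid therefore most plausibly serves to test the binding of this Cry1Ac fragment in such transcriptional assays. The bait and reporter components are not part of this record.
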