Features (pLannotate 1.2.2; 12 found; start..end, strand, type, name):
    774..914     -  misc_feature   bom: basis of mobility region from pBR322
   1016..1207    -  CDS            rop: Rop protein, which maintains plasmids at low copy number; rop
   1248..1304    +  CDS            mbeC (fragment): MBEC_ECOLX - Experimental evidence at protein level: Swiss-Prot protein existence level 1. Required for efficient mobilization of ColE1 plasmid and is thus essential to promote the specific transfer of the plasmid during conjugation. Probably functions by inducing DNA bending, helping the MbeA relaxase to melt the DNA around the nic site and cleave the phosphodiester bond. Binds specifically double-stranded DNA (dsDNA) containing the ColE1 oriT but does not recognize the inverted repeat (IR). From Escherichia coli.
   1318..1362    +  terminator     rrnB T1 terminator: transcription terminator T1 from the E. coli rrnB gene
   1547..1819    +  CDS            rpoZ (sequence withheld): RPOZ_ECO24 - Experimental evidence at protein level: Swiss-Prot protein existence level 1. Promotes RNA polymerase assembly. Latches the N- and C- terminal regions of the beta' subunit thereby facilitating its interaction with the beta and alpha subunits. From Escherichia coli O139:H28 (strain E24377A / ETEC).
   1832..1858    +  CDS            Myc (fragment): Myc (human c-Myc proto-oncogene) epitope tag
   1859..2935    +  CDS            cry1Ac (fragment): CR1AC_BACTK - Also known as cry1A(c), cry218, cryIA(c). Experimental evidence at protein level: Swiss-Prot protein existence level 1. Promotes colloidosmotic lysis by binding to the midgut epithelial cells of many lepidopteran larvae. From Bacillus thuringiensis subsp. kurstaki. Introduced by genetic manipulation and expressed in insect-resistant cotton and tomato by Calgene (Monsanto) and in maize by Dekalb Genetics.
   3017..3808    -  CDS            SmR: aminoglycoside adenylyltransferase (Murphy, 1985); aadA; confers resistance to spectinomycin and streptomycin
   3809..3894    -  promoter       AmpR promoter (fragment): bla
   3910..4992    -  CDS            lacI: lac repressor; lacI; The lac repressor binds to the lac operator to inhibit transcription in E. coli. This inhibition can be relieved by adding lactose or isopropyl-β-D-thiogalactopyranoside (IPTG).
   4993..5059    -  promoter       lacIq promoter (fragment): lacI (mutant); In the lacIq allele, a single base change in the promoter boosts expression of the lacI gene about 10-fold.
   5075..588     +  rep_origin     ori (across the origin): high-copy-number ColE1/pMB1/pBR322/pUC origin of replication
>Addgene plasmid #79239 | pAB082g | depositor full sequence | sequence record 148360 | Full Sequence
TGAGATCCTTTTTTTCTGCGCGTAATCTGCTGCTTGCAAACAAAAAAACCACCGCTACCAGCGGTGGTTT
GTTTGCCGGATCAAGAGCTACCACCTCTTTTTCCGAAGGTAACTGGCTTCAGCAGAGCGCAGATACCAAA
TACTGTCCTTCTAGTGTAGCCGTAGTTAGGCCACCACTTCAAGAACTCTGTAGCACCGCCTACATACCTC
GCTCTGCTAATCCTGTTACCAGTGGCTGCTGCCAGTGGCGATAAGTCGTGTCTTACCGGGTTGGACTCAA
GACGATAGTTACCGGATAAGGCGCAGCGGTCGGGCTGAACGGGGGGTTCGTGCACACAGCCCAGCTTGGA
GCGAACGACCTACACCGAACTGAGATACCTACAGCGTGAGCTATGAGAAAGCGCCACGCTTCCCGAAGGG
AGAAAGGCGGACAGGTATCCGGTAAGCGGCAGGGTCGGAACAGGAGAGCGCACGAGGGAGCTTCCAGGGG
GAAACGCCTGGTATCTTTATAGTCCTGTCGGGTTTCGCCACCTCTGACTTGAGCGTCGATTTTTGTGATG
CTCGTCAGGGGGGCGGAGCCTATGGAAAAACGCCAGCAACGCGGCCTTTTTACGGTTCCTGGCCTTTTGC
TGGCCTTTTGCTCACATGTTCTTTCCTGCGTTATCCCCTGATTCTGTGGATAACCGTATTACCGCCTTTG
AGTGAGCTGATACCGCTCGCCGCAGCCGAACGACCGAGCGCAGCGAGTCAGTGAGCGAGGAAGCGGAAGA
GCGCCTGATGCGGTATTTTCTCCTTACGCATCTGTGCGGTATTTCACACCGCATATGGTGCACTCTCAGT
ACAATCTGCTCTGATGCCGCATAGTTAAGCCAGTATACACTCCGCTATCGCTACGTGACTGGGTCATGGC
TGCGCCCCGACACCCGCCAACACCCGCTGACGCGCCCTGACGGGCTTGTCTGCTCCCGGCATCCGCTTAC
AGACAAGCTGTGACCGTCTCCGGGAGCTGCATGTGTCAGAGGTTTTCACCGTCATCACCGAAACGCGCGA
GGCAGCTGCGGTAAAGCTCATCAGCGTGGTCGTGAAGCGATTCACAGATGTCTGCCTGTTCATCCGCGTC
CAGCTCGTTGAGTTTCTCCAGAAGCGTTAATGTCTGGCTTCTGATAAAGCGGGCCATGTTAAGGGCGGTT
TTTTCCTGTTTGGTCACTGATGCCTCCGTGTAAGGGGGATTTCTGTTCATGGGGGTAATGATACCGATGA
AACGAGAGAGGATGCTCACGATACGGGTTACTGATGATGAACAAGAGGACATCCGGTCAAATAAAACGAA
AGGCTCAGTCGAAAGACTGGGCCTTTCGTTTTGCTGAGGATTCTAGAGCACAGCTAACACCACGTCGTCC
CTATCTGCTGCCCTAGGTCTATGAGTGGTTGCTGGATAACTTTACGGGCATGCATAAGGCTCGGTATCTA
TATTCAGGGAGACCACAACGGTTTCCCTCTACAAATAATTTTGTTTAACTTTTACTAGAGTAAGGAGGAA
AAAAAA
[273 nt withheld, positions 1547-1819]
GCGGCCGCGGAACAAAAGCTTATTTCTGAAGAGGACTTGGATAGTAGAAGATATCCAATTCGAACAGTTT
CCCAATTAACAAGAGAAATTTATACAAACCCAGTATTAGAAAATTTTGATGGTAGTTTTCGAGGCTCGGC
TCAGGGCATAGAAAGAAGTATTAGGAGTCCACATTTGATGGATATACTTAACAGTATAACCATCTATACG
GATGCTCATAGGGGTTATTATTATTGGTCAGGGCATCAAATAATGGCTTCTCCTGTAGGGTTTTCGGGGC
CAGAATTCACTTTTCCGCTATATGGAACTATGGGAAATGCAGCTCCACAACAACGTATTGTTGCTCAACT
AGGTCAGGGCGTGTATAGAACATTATCGTCCACTTTATATAGAAGACCTTTTAATATAGGGATAAATAAT
CAACAACTATCTGTTCTTGACGGGACAGAATTTGCTTATGGAACCTCCTCAAATTTGCCATCCGCTGTAT
ACAGAAAAAGCGGAACGGTAGATTCGCTGGATGAAATACCGCCACAGAATAACAACGTGCCACCTAGGCA
AGGATTTAGTCATCGATTAAGCCATGTTTCAATGTTTCGTTCAGGCTTTAGTAATAGTAGTGTAAGTATA
ATAAGAGCTCCTATGTTCTCTTGGATACATCGTAGTGCTGAATTTAATAATATAATTGCATCGGATAGTA
TTACTCAAATCCCTGCAGTGAAGGGAAACTTTCTTTTTAATGGTTCTGTAATTTCAGGACCAGGATTTAC
TGGTGGGGACTTAGTTAGATTAAATAGTAGTGGAAATAACATTCAGAATAGAGGGTATATTGAAGTTCCA
ATTCACTTCCCATCGACATCTACCAGATATCGAGTTCGTGTACGGTATGCTTCTGTAACCCCGATTCACC
TCAACGTTAATTGGGGTAATTCATCCATTTTTTCCAATACAGTACCAGCTACAGCTACGTCATTAGATAA
TCTACAATCAAGTGATTTTGGTTATTTTGAAAGTGCCAATGCTTTTACATCTTCATTAGGTAATATAGTA
GGTGTTAGAAATTTTAGTGGGACTGCAGGAGTGATAATAGACAGATTTGAATTTATTCCAGTTACTTAAC
TTAATTAACGGCACTCCTCAGCAAATATAATGACCCTCTTGATAACCCAAGAGGGCATTTTTTAATGCCC
ATGGCGTTTATTTGCCGACTACCTTGGTGATCTCGCCTTTCACGTAGTGGACAAATTCTTCCAACTGATC
TGCGCGCGAGGCCAAGCGATCTTCTTCTTGTCCAAGATAAGCCTGTCTAGCTTCAAGTATGACGGGCTGA
TACTGGGCCGGCAGGCGCTCCATTGCCCAGTCGGCAGCGACATCCTTCGGCGCGATTTTGCCGGTTACTG
CGCTGTACCAAATGCGGGACAACGTAAGCACTACATTTCGCTCATCGCCAGCCCAGTCGGGCGGCGAGTT
CCATAGCGTTAAGGTTTCATTTAGCGCCTCAAATAGATCCTGTTCAGGAACCGGATCAAAGAGTTCCTCC
GCCGCTGGACCTACCAAGGCAACGCTATGTTCTCTTGCTTTTGTCAGCAAGATAGCCAGATCAATGTCGA
TCGTGGCTGGCTCGAAGATACCTGCAAGAATGTCATTGCGCTGCCATTCTCCAAATTGCAGTTCGCGCTT
AGCTGGATAACGCCACGGAATGATGTCGTCGTGCACAACAATGGTGACTTCTACAGCGCGGAGAATCTCG
CTCTCTCCAGGGGAAGCCGAAGTTTCCAAAAGGTCGTTGATCAAAGCTCGCCGCGTTGTTTCATCAAGCC
TTACGGTCACCGTAACCAGCAAATCAATATCACTGTGTGGCTTCAGGCCGCCATCCACTGCGGAGCCGTA
CAAATGTACGGCCAGCAACGTCGGTTCGAGATGGCGCTCGATGACGCCAACTACCTCTGATAGTTGAGTC
GATACTTCGGCGATCACCGCTTCCCTCATACTCTTCCTTTTTCAATATTATTGAAGCATTTATCAGGGTT
ATTGTCTCATGAGCGTATACATATTTGAATGTATTTAGAAAAATATTAATTGCGTTGCGCTCACTGCCCG
CTTTCCAGTCGGGAAACCTGTCGTGCCAGCTGCATTAATGAATCGGCCAACGCGCGGGGAGAGGCGGTTT
GCGTATTGGGCGCCAGGGTGGTTTTTCTTTTCACCAGTGAGACGGGCAACAGCTGATTGCCCTTCACCGC
CTGGCCCTGAGAGAGTTGCAGCAAGCGGTCCACGCTGGTTTGCCCCAGCAGGCGAAAATCCTGTTTGATG
GTGGTTAATGGCGGGATATAACATGAGCTGTCTTCGGTATCGTCGTATCCCACTACCGAGATATCCGCAC
CAACGCGCAGCCCGGACTCGGTAATGGCGCGCATTGCGCCCAGCGCCATCTGATCGTTGGCAACCAGCAT
CGCAGTGGGAACGATGCCCTCATTCAGCATTTGCATGGTTTGTTGAAAACCGGACATGGCACTCCAGTCG
CCTTCCCGTTCCGCTATCGGCTGAATTTGATTGCGAGTGAGATATTTATGCCAGCCAGCCAGACGCAGAC
GCGCCGAGACAGAACTTAATGGGCCCGCTAACAGTGCGATTTGCTGGTGACCCAATGCGACCAGATGCTC
CACGCCCAGTCGCGTACCGTCTTCATGGGAGAAAATAATACTGTTGATGGGTGTCTGGTCAGAGACATCA
AGAAATAACGCCGGAACATTAGTGCAGGCAGCTTCCACAGCAATGGCATCCTGGTCATCCAGCGGATAGT
TAATGATCAGCCCACTGACGCGTTGCGCGAGAAGATTGTGCACCGCCGCTTTACAGGCTTCGACGCCGCT
TCGTTCTACCATCGACACCACCACGCTGGCACCCAGTTGATCGGCGCGAGATTTAATCGCCGCGACAATT
TGCGACGGCGCGTGCAGGGCCAGACTGGAGGTGGCAACGCCAATCAGCAACGACTGTTTGCCCGCCAGTT
GTTGTGCCACGCGGTTGGGAATGTAATTCAGCTCCGCCATCGCCGCTTCCACTTTTTCCCGCGTTTTCGC
AGAAACGTGGCTGGCCTGGTTCACCACGCGGGAAACGGTCTGATAAGAGACACCGGCATACTCTGCGACA
TCGTATAACGTTACTGGTTTCACATTCACCACCCTGAATTGACTCTCTTCCGGGCGCTATCATGCCATAC
CGCGAAAGGTTTTGCACCATAGGCCAAATAGGCCGT
