>Addgene plasmid #79239 | pAB082g | addgene partial sequence | sequence record 151477 | Spect-F 5'-cagcccgtcatacttgaagc-3'
GATCGCTTGGCCTCGCGCGCAGATCAGTTGGAAGAATTTGTCCACTACGTGAAAGGCGAGATCACCAAGG
TAGTCGGCAAATAAACGCCATGGGCATTAAAAAATGCCCTCTTGGGTTATCAAGAGGGTCATTATATTTG
CTGAGGAGTGCCGTTAATTAAGTTAAGTAACTGGAATAAATTCAAATCTGTCTATTATCACTCCTGCAGT
CCCACTAAAATTTCTAACACCTACTATATTACCTAATGAAGATGTAAAAGCATTGGCACTTTCAAAATAA
CCAAAATCACTTGATTGTAGATTATCTAATGACGTAGCTGTAGCTGGTACTGTATTGGAAAAAATGGATG
AATTACCCCAATTAACGTTGAGGTGAATCGGGGTTACAGAAGCATACCGTACACGAACTCGATATCTGGT
AGATGTCGATGGGAAGTGAATTGGAACTTCAATATACCCTCTATTCTGAATGTTATTTCCACTACTATTT
AATCTAACTAAGTCCCCACCAGTAAATCCTGGTCCTGAAATTACAGAACCATTAAAAAGAAAGTTTCCCT
TCACTGCAGGGATTTGAGTAATACTATCCGATGCAATTATATTATTAAATTCAGCACTACGATGTATCCA
AGAGAACATAGGAGCTCTTATTATACTTACACTACTATTACTAAAGCCTGAACGAAACATTGAAACATGG
CTTAATCGATGACTAAATCCTTGCCTAGGTGGCACGTTGTTATTCTGTGGCGGTATTTCATCCAGCGAAT
CTACCGTTCCGCTTTTTCTGTATACAGCGGATGGCAAATTTGAGGAGGTTCCATAAGCAAATTCTGTCCC
GTCAAGAACA
