>Addgene plasmid #79239 | pAB082g | addgene partial sequence | sequence record 152352 | pGEX3 5'-CCGGGAGCTGCATGTGTCAGAGG-3'
ACGCGCGAGGCAGCTGCGGTAAAGCTCATCAGCGTGGTCGTGAAGCGATTCACAGATGTCTGCCTGTTCA
TCCGCGTCCAGCTCGTTGAGTTTCTCCAGAAGCGTTAATGTCTGGCTTCTGATAAAGCGGGCCATGTTAA
GGGCGGTTTTTTCCTGTTTGGTCACTGATGCCTCCGTGTAAGGGGGATTTCTGTTCATGGGGGTAATGAT
ACCGATGAAACGAGAGAGGATGCTCACGATACGGGTTACTGATGATGAACAAGAGGACATCCGGTCAAAT
AAAACGAAAGGCTCAGTCGAAAGACTGGGCCTTTCGTTTTGCTGAGGATTCTAGAGCACAGCTAACACCA
CGTCGTCCCTATCTGCTGCCCTAGGTCTATGAGTGGTTGCTGGATAACTTTACGGGCATGCATAAGGCTC
GGTATCTATATTCAGGGAGACCACAACGGTTTCCCTCTACAAATAATTTTGTTTAACTTTTACTAGAGTA
AGGAGGAAAAAAAA
[273 nt withheld, positions 505-777]
GCGGCCGCGGAACAAAAGCTTATTTCTGAAGAGGACTTGGATAGTAGAA
